>Addgene plasmid #205014 | pHeCAHS-mEGFP-NLS | addgene full sequence | sequence record 405259 | Addgene NGS Result
CACCTGGGTCGATCGACATTGATTATTGACTAGTTATATTTAATGGTTTTAAATAAACATTGGCCTTTAA
ATATTGATTTCTATTTTTGTAACTTTTGATAAATTAGCAGTATATTTTATTTGAAATAAAAAGTCCCTTT
TTGAGCCATTCAATTCAAAATGTCTGTTAAACTTATATCAACGAAACTATTAATACATCCAAGTCGCCAC
TCGTCATCGTCGTTCTGGTTTTGATTACGAACCGGCTCGGTATTCTACATCACATACAGTACTGCACGGT
CGCGACCAGTTGGTGCTGATTTTCAAATCCACCCGTATATTATGACTGCACATACTGTGCTTCACTACAG
TCATAATATACGGTGGATCTAAAAAGCAGCACCAATTGGTCGCGACAGTACAGTATAGTAAATTTACGTA
ACTAGGGTGTTACTGCATTTCCGCCCCTTGACGTCTTAGAAACTACCAATCCCATCAATAACAACGAATT
TGCTTTCCCTTATGTCGTAGGATTTGTCCCATAGCTGGACAAAGTCAAGCGAAAAACCTACTCACACCCC
GGCACAAAGTCCAGTGAATTTATACTACTTGCATAAATTGTCACTGCGCAATGTCCATCCCTCATCATCA
TGTCTGTGCCTCTGCGGAAATCCTGTACTGTACATTCCATGGAATTTTATCGGGAAAGAGCGGTAAATAC
CGTTGCAGGAATAACCGGTTGATGCGTGGACTAAAATTAGCCAATCCGAAGCTCCGGTATGACTCATCTG
TCGTATTTCTACCAATCAGCACTGCACAATGCCATTAAATCGGCCCCCGACAGGCGTGGCTTGGATTTTC
CGCTGGGGTTTTTCCACTCGTGGAATTTCGCACGTTAACTTGGAAATTTCGCCTACATATAGAGCCGCGC
TGGACAGTCTCTCGGCATCATTCTAACTTTCTCGCACTGAAAATTTCTTTGCAAAGTTCGTGTCCCGATA
TTGATTATTTTGTTCCCGAAGGAAGTATACAGAACCGCAAACTCACACCACAGCCCCATGGTGAGCAAGG
GCGAGGAGCTGTTCACCGGGGTGGTGCCCATCCTGGTCGAGCTGGACGGCGACGTAAACGGCCACAAGTT
CAGCGTGTCCGGCGAGGGCGAGGGCGATGCCACCTACGGCAAGCTGACCCTGAAGTTCATCTGCACCACC
GGCAAGCTGCCCGTGCCCTGGCCCACCCTCGTGACCACCCTGACCTACGGCGTGCAGTGCTTCAGCCGCT
ACCCCGACCACATGAAGCAGCACGACTTCTTCAAGTCCGCCATGCCCGAAGGCTACGTCCAGGAGCGCAC
CATCTTCTTCAAGGACGACGGCAACTACAAGACCCGCGCCGAGGTGAAGTTCGAGGGCGACACCCTGGTG
AACCGCATCGAGCTGAAGGGCATCGACTTCAAGGAGGACGGCAACATCCTGGGGCACAAGCTGGAGTACA
ACTACAACAGCCACAACGTCTATATCATGGCCGACAAGCAGAAGAACGGCATCAAGGTGAACTTCAAGAT
CCGCCACAACATCGAGGACGGCAGCGTGCAGCTCGCCGACCACTACCAGCAGAACACCCCCATCGGCGAC
GGCCCCGTGCTGCTGCCCGACAACCACTACCTGAGCACCCAGTCCAAGCTTAGCAAAGACCCCAACGAGA
AGCGCGATCACATGGTCCTGCTGGAGTTCGTGACCGCCGCCGGGATCACTCTCGGCATGGACGAGCTGTC
TAGACCAAAGAAAAAGAGAAAAGTATAAGAACTGATCGCTCACCCTTTTTAACCAGCGACCAGACCAACG
GATCCAGTTTTCGGCGTAGCTTATTTGGTGTCTATTATGAAAAAGGTGGCTGCTAAAGCAGCTTCAAGCT
ATCCTTTGGTTTCCCTAGAAATTCCTCCTTTGGTCTGTGAGACTTTCTGATCTTTTCTCGTATTCACGTA
CTGTGCTAGTAAGTTTTTTTAGCAGCAGAACTGCTTCTAATTTTTCTAGATTCTCCGAAGAGAATATGAT
GAAACAAAAAGCGTTTGTCCTGTCCTTCCTTGTCATCGGTGTAGACGTTGAGAACCAAAGAAGATACAAC
GACCGGATGACTTCTTGGAATAATCCTCACGCTTGCAGCACTCTACTTTTGGTACCGTATGCTCGTGATC
TCGAGGGACACTTTTCTGCCCTAGCCGTAAATGTTAACCAACCCGGGCCGTGCGTGTACAGTGCCGTTCA
CCAAATTAGAGAGTTTTCGCAAACGGTATATCGCACGGTATAGCGGTACAGTATAGAAAATTCTCTCTGA
CCCCAGTTCATTTTTTTATACTGTACCGCTATGCCGTGCGATATACCGTTTGCGAAAACTCTCTATTACC
ACTGTAGGGAGAAATACACGGAAAAGCACGACTGTACAATCAATCAATCGAGCACAACGAGTACGAAATC
AGCCAATAAGAGAAGAGTGAATCAGATTGAACGTTCAATCGAGAGCAGGGCCATACCGAGGGAGGCGGGG
CTTAGCTGTCACTTGAGACCGCGAGCATACGGTAGTTAACACATTTTTCGTAGAATACAGTGTTCCAAAT
CCTGGGTATCCCATGTGTTTAAATTAAATATTCGTAACGAAAAATGCGTCCAAAAGTTATAACAAATAAA
CTATACAGCCGAAGATAGCAAAACAAACGGACTCTGAGAGGTCAAAGCTCAAATTTATGGAATACGATCG
AAACGAAATAAATGGTGCATTATTAGTCAGAGTTAGAACAGAAAGATGGGATCCGCTGCATTAATGAATC
GGCCAACGCGCGGGGAGAGGCGGTTTGCGTATTGGGCGCTCTTCCGCTTCCTCGCTCACTGACTCGCTGC
GCTCGGTCGTTCGGCTGCGGCGAGCGGTATCAGCTCACTCAAAGGCGGTAATACGGTTATCCACAGAATC
AGGGGATAACGCAGGAAAGAACATGTGAGCAAAAGGCCAGCAAAAGGCCAGGAACCGTAAAAAGGCCGCG
TTGCTGGCGTTTTTCCATAGGCTCCGCCCCCCTGACGAGCATCACAAAAATCGACGCTCAAGTCAGAGGT
GGCGAAACCCGACAGGACTATAAAGATACCAGGCGTTTCCCCCTGGAAGCTCCCTCGTGCGCTCTCCTGT
TCCGACCCTGCCGCTTACCGGATACCTGTCCGCCTTTCTCCCTTCGGGAAGCGTGGCGCTTTCTCATAGC
TCACGCTGTAGGTATCTCAGTTCGGTGTAGGTCGTTCGCTCCAAGCTGGGCTGTGTGCACGAACCCCCCG
TTCAGCCCGACCGCTGCGCCTTATCCGGTAACTATCGTCTTGAGTCCAACCCGGTAAGACACGACTTATC
GCCACTGGCAGCAGCCACTGGTAACAGGATTAGCAGAGCGAGGTATGTAGGCGGTGCTACAGAGTTCTTG
AAGTGGTGGCCTAACTACGGCTACACTAGAAGAACAGTATTTGGTATCTGCGCTCTGCTGAAGCCAGTTA
CCTTCGGAAAAAGAGTTGGTAGCTCTTGATCCGGCAAACAAACCACCGCTGGTAGCGGTGGTTTTTTTGT
TTGCAAGCAGCAGATTACGCGCAGAAAAAAAGGATCTCAAGAAGATCCTTTGATCTTTTCTACGGGGTCT
GACGCTCAGTGGAACGAAAACTCACGTTAAGGGATTTTGGTCATGAGATTATCAAAAAGGATCTTCACCT
AGATCCTTTTAAATTAAAAATGAAGTTTTAAATCAATCTAAAGTATATATGAGTAAACTTGGTCTGACAG
TTACCAATGCTTAATCAGTGAGGCACCTATCTCAGCGATCTGTCTATTTCGTTCATCCATAGTTGCCTGA
CTCCCCGTCGTGTAGATAACTACGATACGGGAGGGCTTACCATCTGGCCCCAGTGCTGCAATGATACCGC
GAGACCCACGCTCACCGGCTCCAGATTTATCAGCAATAAACCAGCCAGCCGGAAGGGCCGAGCGCAGAAG
TGGTCCTGCAACTTTATCCGCCTCCATCCAGTCTATTAATTGTTGCCGGGAAGCTAGAGTAAGTAGTTCG
CCAGTTAATAGTTTGCGCAACGTTGTTGCCATTGCTACAGGCATCGTGGTGTCACGCTCGTCGTTTGGTA
TGGCTTCATTCAGCTCCGGTTCCCAACGATCAAGGCGAGTTACATGATCCCCCATGTTGTGCAAAAAAGC
GGTTAGCTCCTTCGGTCCTCCGATCGTTGTCAGAAGTAAGTTGGCCGCAGTGTTATCACTCATGGTTATG
GCAGCACTGCATAATTCTCTTACTGTCATGCCATCCGTAAGATGCTTTTCTGTGACTGGTGAGTACTCAA
CCAAGTCATTCTGAGAATAGTGTATGCGGCGACCGAGTTGCTCTTGCCCGGCGTCAATACGGGATAATAC
CGCGCCACATAGCAGAACTTTAAAAGTGCTCATCATTGGAAAACGTTCTTCGGGGCGAAAACTCTCAAGG
ATCTTACCGCTGTTGAGATCCAGTTCGATGTAACCCACTCGTGCACCCAACTGATCTTCAGCATCTTTTA
CTTTCACCAGCGTTTCTGGGTGAGCAAAAACAGGAAGGCAAAATGCCGCAAAAAAGGGAATAAGGGCGAC
ACGGAAATGTTGAATACTCATACTCTTCCTTTTTCAATATTATTGAAGCATTTATCAGGGTTATTGTCTC
ATGAGCGGATACATATTTGAATGTATTTAGAAAAATAAACAAATAGGGGTTCCGCGCACATTTCCCCGAA
AAGTGC
Features (pLannotate 1.2.2; 6 found; start..end, strand, type, name):
     15..37      +  enhancer       CMV enhancer (fragment): human cytomegalovirus immediate early enhancer
   1038..1748    +  CDS            mEGFP: mEGFP is a basic (constitutively fluorescent) green fluorescent protein published in 2002, derived from Aequorea victoria. It has moderate acid sensitivity.
   2785..2839    -  CDS            lacI (fragment): lac repressor; lacI; The lac repressor binds to the lac operator to inhibit transcription in E. coli. This inhibition can be relieved by adding lactose or isopropyl-β-D-thiogalactopyranoside (IPTG).
   3022..3610    -  rep_origin     ori: high-copy-number ColE1/pMB1/pBR322/pUC origin of replication
   3781..4641    -  CDS            AmpR: β-lactamase; bla; confers resistance to ampicillin, carbenicillin, and related antibiotics
   4642..4746    -  promoter       AmpR promoter: bla
