[The description below was written by a language model from this plasmid's Addgene catalogue record and pLannotate feature annotations shown in this document.]
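Description:
pHeCAHS-mEGFP-NLS is a tardigrade expression vector built on a stripped-down pCAGGS backbone, designed to drive reporter expression in vivo from native regulatory sequences of the eutardigrade Hypsibius exemplaris. It is propagated in E. coli as a high-copy plasmid through a ColE1/pUC-type origin and selected with ampicillin via the β-lactamase gene and its own promoter. Of the original pCAGGS mammalian promoter, the annotation detects only a very short residual fragment of the CMV enhancer, along with a small lacI remnant. These appear to be backbone leftovers rather than functional parts.

The payload is monomeric EGFP (mEGFP) carrying a nuclear localisation signal, placed between roughly 1 kb of sequence upstream and roughly 1 kb downstream of a H. exemplaris CAHS (cytoplasmic-abundant heat-soluble protein) gene, BV898_02951. The record spells this gene "chas". The upstream region is expected to supply the promoter and 5' regulatory elements, and the downstream region the 3' UTR and termination signals, so the reporter replaces the CAHS coding sequence and should be expressed under that gene's control. The NLS concentrates fluorescence in nuclei, which makes expressing cells easier to identify.

The feature table annotates only the mEGFP coding region. The tardigrade flanks and the NLS are not called as features, though the unannotated stretches on either side of mEGFP are consistent with their stated sizes. The listed insert size of 1000 bp seems to refer to a single flank rather than the whole cassette. According to the associated publication title, the vector belongs to a system for in vivo expression and live imaging in tardigrades.
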