Addgene plasmid #205014: pHeCAHS-mEGFP-NLS
Purpose: The vector contains 1kbp of the upstream and downstream regions of the chas gene (BV898_02951, CAHS 86272) from Hypsibius exemplaris, with the mEGFP gene with NLS sequence positioned in between.
Depositing lab: Kazuharu Arakawa. Depositing organization: National Institutes of Natural Sciences, Exploratory Research Center on Life and Living Systems. Publication: In vivo expression vector derived from anhydrobiotic tardigrade genome enables live imaging in Eutardigrada. Tanaka S, Aoki K, Arakawa K. Proc Natl Acad Sci U S A. 2023 Jan 31;120(5):e2216739120. doi: 10.1073/pnas.2216739120. Epub 2023 Jan 24. PubMed 36693101.
Backbone
  Vector backbone: pCAGGS
  Backbone size w/o insert (bp): 2021
  Vector type: Tardigrade expression
Growth in bacteria
  Bacterial resistance: Ampicillin, 100 μg/mL
  Growth temperature: 37°C
  Growth strain: DH5alpha
  Copy number: High Copy
Gene/Insert
  Gene/Insert name: mEGFP-NLS flanked by 1kbp upstream and downstream of the chas gene from H. exemplaris
  Species: Hypsibius exemplaris, Tardigrade
  Insert size (bp): 1000
  GenBank ID: BV898_02951, CAHS 86272
  Cloning method: Ligation Independent Cloning
Terms and licenses: Academic/Nonprofit Terms; Industry Terms: Not Available to Industry
How to cite: pHeCAHS-mEGFP-NLS was a gift from Kazuharu Arakawa (Addgene plasmid # 205014 ; http://n2t.net/addgene:205014 ; RRID:Addgene_205014)
